>Addgene plasmid #240179 | pVF177 | addgene full sequence | sequence record 486849 | Addgene NGS Result
ACCCACGCTCACCGGCTCCAGATTTATCAGCAATAAACCAGCCAGCCGGAAGGGCCGAGCGCAGAAGTGG
TCCTGCAACTTTATCCGCCTCCATCCAGTCTATTAATTGTTGCCGGGAAGCTAGAGTAAGTAGTTCGCCA
GTTAATAGTTTGCGCAACGTTGTTGCCATTGCTACAGGCATCGTGGTGTCACGCTCGTCGTTTGGTATGG
CTTCATTCAGCTCCGGTTCCCAACGATCAAGGCGAGTTACATGATCCCCCATGTTGTGCAAAAAAGCGGT
TAGCTCCTTCGGTCCTCCGATCGTTGTCAGAAGTAAGTTGGCCGCAGTGTTATCACTCATGGTTATGGCA
GCACTGCATAATTCTCTTACTGTCATGCCATCCGTAAGATGCTTTTCTGTGACTGGTGAGTACTCAACCA
AGTCATTCTGAGAATAGTGTATGCGGCGACCGAGTTGCTCTTGCCCGGCGTCAATACGGGATAATACCGC
GCCACATAGCAGAACTTTAAAAGTGCTCATCATTGGAAAACGTTCTTCGGGGCGAAAACTCTCAAGGATC
TTACCGCTGTTGAGATCCAGTTCGATGTAACCCACTCGTGCACCCAACTGATCTTCAGCATCTTTTACTT
TCACCAGCGTTTCTGGGTGAGCAAAAACAGGAAGGCAAAATGCCGCAAAAAAGGGAATAAGGGCGACACG
GAAATGTTGAATACTCATACTCTTCCTTTTTCAATATTATTGAAGCATTTATCAGGGTTATTGTCTCATG
AGCGGATACATATTTGAATGTATTTAGAAAAATAAACAAATAGGGGTTCCGCGCACATTTCCCCGAAAAG
TGCCACCTAAATTGTAAGCGTTAATATTTTGTTAAAATTCGCGTTAAATTTTTGTTAAATCAGCTCATTT
TTTAACCAATAGGCCGAAATCGGCAAAATCCCTTATAAATCAAAAGAATAGACCGAGATAGGGT
[37 nt withheld, positions 975-1011]
AAAGAACGTGGACTCCAACGTCAAAGG
[49 nt withheld, positions 1039-1087]
T
[91 nt withheld, positions 1089-1179]
G
[124 nt withheld, positions 1181-1304]
CCCATTCGCCATTCAGGCTGCGCAACTGTTGGGAAGGGCGATCGGTGCGGGCCTCTTCGCTATTACGCCA
GCTGGCGAAAGGGGGATGTGCTGCAAGGCGATTAAGTTGGGTAACGCCAGGGTTTTCCCAGTCACGACGT
TGTAAAACGACGGCCAGTGAGCGCGCCTCGTTCATTCACGTTTTTGAACCCGTGGAGGACGGGCAGACTC
GCGGTGCAAATGTGTTTTACAGCGTGATGGAGCAGATGAAGATGCTCGACACGCTGCAGAACACGCAGCT
AGATTAACCCTAGAAAGATAATCATATTGTGACGTACGTTAAAGATAATCATGTGTAAAATTGACGCATG
TGTTTTATCGGTCTGTATATCGAGGTTTATTTATTAATTTGAATAGATATTAAGTTTTATTATATTTACA
CTTACATACTAATAATAAATTCAACAAACAATTTATTTATGTTTATTTATTTATTAAAAAAAACAAAAAC
TCAAAATTTCTTCTATAAAGTAACAAAACTTTTATGAGGGACAGCCCCCCCCCAAAGCCCCCAGGGATGT
AATTACGTCCCTCCCCCGCTAGGGGGCAGCAGCGAGCCGCCCGGGGCTCCGCTCCGGTCCGGCGCTCCCC
CCGCATCCCCGAGCCGGCAGCGTGCGGGGACAGCCCGGGCACGGGGAAGGTGGCACGGGATCGCTTTCCT
CTGAACGCTTCTCGCTGCTCTTTGAGCCTGCAGACACCTGGGGGGATACGGGGAAAAGGCGAACGCGTGG
GTAGGGGAGGCGCTTTTCCCAAGGCAGTCTGGAGCATGCGCTTTAGCAGCCCCGCTGGGCACTTGGCGCT
ACACAAGTGGCCTCTGGCCTCGCACACATTCCACATCCACCGGTAGGCGCCAACCGGCTCCGTTCTTTGG
TGGCCCCTTCGCGCCACCTTCTACTCCTCCCCTAGTCAGGAAGTTCCCCCCCGCCCCGCAGCTCGCGTCG
TGCAGGACGTGACAAATGGAAGTAGCACGTCTCACTAGTCTCGTGCAGATGGACAGCACCGCTGAGCAAT
GGAAGCGGGTAGGCCTTTGGGGCAGCGGCCAATAGCAGCTTTGCTCCTTCGCTTTCTGGGCTCAGAGGCT
GGGAAGGGGTGGGTCCGGGGGCGGGCTCAGGGGCGGGCTCAGGGGCGGGGCGGGCGCCCGAAGGTCCTCC
GGAGGCCCGGCATTCTGCACGCTTCAAAAGCGCACGTCTGCCGCGCTGTTCTCCTCTTCCTCATCTCCGG
GCCTTTCGACCTGCAGCCCAAGCTTCACCATGACCGAGTACAAGCCCACGGTGCGCCTCGCCACCCGCGA
CGACGTCCCCAGGGCCGTACGCACCCTCGCCGCCGCGTTCGCCGACTACCCCGCCACGCGCCACACCGTC
GATCCGGACCGCCACATCGAGCGGGTCACCGAGCTGCAAGAACTCTTCCTCACGCGCGTCGGGCTCGACA
TCGGCAAGGTGTGGGTCGCGGACGACGGCGCCGCGGTGGCGGTCTGGACCACGCCGGAGAGCGTCGAAGC
GGGGGCGGTGTTCGCCGAGATCGGCCCGCGCATGGCCGAGTTGAGCGGTTCCCGGCTGGCCGCGCAGCAA
CAGATGGAAGGCCTCCTGGCGCCGCACCGGCCCAAGGAGCCCGCGTGGTTCCTGGCCACCGTCGGCGTCT
CGCCCGACCACCAGGGCAAGGGTCTGGGCAGCGCCGTCGTGCTCCCCGGAGTGGAGGCGGCCGAGCGCGC
CGGGGTGCCCGCCTTCCTGGAGACCTCCGCGCCCCGCAACCTCCCCTTCTACGAGCGGCTCGGCTTCACC
GTCACCGCCGACGTCGAGGTGCCCGAAGGACCGCGCACCTGGTGCATGACCCGCAAGCCCGGTGCCTGAG
CGGCCCGTTTAAACCCGCTGATCAGCCTCGACTGTGCCTTCTAGTTGCCAGCCATCTGTTGTTTGCCCCT
CCCCCGTGCCTTCCTTGACCCTGGAAGGTGCCACTCCCACTGTCCTTTCCTAATAAAATGAGGAAATTGC
ATCGCATTGTCTGAGTAGGTGTCATTCTATTCTGGGGGGTGGGGTGGGGCAGGACAGCAAGGGGGAGGAT
TGGGAAGACAATAGCAGGCATGCTGGGGATGCGGTGGGCTCTATGGCTTCTGAGGCGGAACGCGATATGT
ACGGGCCAGATATACGCGTCGCAGAACAAACGCCCAGAACCGAAGGCCGGAGCCCAGACGCCGCAGCAGC
CCAGCCTGCGTTGTAACCCGGTCCCCATAGCAACCAACTACCGCAGACTACTCTCGCAAGCGCTGTTCTG
CTTGTGACCCGGACCGGCTTCTCTTCCGCTTCCGGTCCCACAATCCTCTGTCGGCCTAGAAGAGCTTTGC
ATTGTGGGAGCTCCTTCCTTTCTCGCTCCCCGGCCATCTTGGCGGCTGGTGTTGGTGAGTGAGCTCTGCG
GGGTAAACGATTAGGCGGCTCGGGGAGCTCCGCTAGCTGGTGTTTGACGCTCTGGATTATAATCCTCTCT
TCTGTCCTCTGTGTATGCTAGGTTGGGGGTTGTCCCGCACCTAGAGCTAGCGCCCAGCTTAAGCCACCAT
GGACGAGCCCCCCTTCAGCGAGGCCGCCGCCGAGCAGGCCGCCGGCGAGCCCTGCGACGCCGACGCCGCC
GCCGCCACCGACATCGAGGACATGGCCCAGGCCATCAACAACCAGGACAGCGACTTCCCCGGCGCCTTCG
ACCCCCCCTACGCCGGCAGCGGCGCCGGCGGCACCGACGGATCCGGCAGCATGGCCGAGATCGGAACCGG
CTTCCCTTTCGACCCTCACTACGTGGAGGTGCTGGGAGAACGGATGCACTACGTGGACGTGGGACCTAGA
GACGGAACACCAGTGCTGTTCCTGCACGGAAACCCCACAAGCAGCTACGTCTGGCGGAACATCATCCCCC
ACGTGGCCCCTACACACAGATGTATCGCCCCAGACCTGATCGGCATGGGAAAGAGCGACAAGCCCGACCT
GGGCTACTTCTTCGACGACCACGTGCGGTTCATGGACGCTTTCATCGAGGCCCTGGGACTGGAAGAGGTG
GTGCTGGTCATCCACGATTGGGGAAGCGCTCTGGGCTTCCATTGGGCCAAGAGGAACCCAGAGAGGGTCA
AGGGCATCGCCTTCATGGAGTTCATCCGGCCTATCCCCACTTGGGACGAGTGGCCAGAATTCGCCAGGGA
GACCTTCCAGGCTTTCAGAACCACCGACGTGGGCAGGAAGCTGATCATCGACCAGAACGTGTTCATCGAG
GGAACCCTGCCTATGGGAGTCGTGAGACCTCTGACCGAGGTGGAGATGGACCACTACAGGGAGCCCTTCC
TGAACCCAGTGGACAGAGAGCCTCTGTGGAGATTCCCCAACGAGCTGCCTATCGCCGGAGAACCAGCCAA
TATCGTGGCCCTGGTGGAGGAGTACATGGATTGGCTGCACCAGAGCCCCGTGCCTAAGCTGCTGTTTTGG
GGCACACCAGGAGTGCTGATTCCTCCAGCAGAAGCCGCTAGACTGGCCAAAAGCCTGCCTAATTGCAAGG
CCGTGGACATCGGCCCAGGACTGAATCTGCTGCAGGAGGACAACCCCGACCTGATTGGAAGCGAGATTGC
CCGGTGGCTCAGTACCCTGGAGATCAGCGGCAGCGCTGGCTCTGCTGGAGACATGAGAGCTGCCAACCTT
TGGCCAAGCCCGCTCATGATCAAACGCTCTAAGAAGAACAGCCTGGCCTTGTCCCTGACGGCCGACCAGA
TGGTCAGTGCCTTGTTGGATGCTGAGCCCCCCATACTCTATTCCGAGTATGATCCTACCAGACCCTTCAG
TGAAGCTTCGATGATGGGCTTACTGACCAACCTGGCAGACAGGGAGCTGGTTCACATGATCAACTGGGCG
AAGAGGGTGCCAGGCTTTGTGGATTTGACCCTCCATGATCAGGTCCACCTTCTAGAATGTGCCTGGCTAG
AGATCCTGATGATTGGTCTCGTCTGGCGCTCCATGGAGCACCCAGTGAAGCTACTGTTTGCTCCTAACTT
GCTCTTGGACAGGAACCAGGGAAAATGTGTAGAGGGCATGGTGGAGATCTTCGACATGCTGCTGGCTACA
TCATCTCGGTTCCGCATGATGAATCTGCAGGGAGAGGAGTTTGTGTGCCTCAAATCTATTATTTTGCTTA
ATTCTGGAGTGTACACATTTCTGTCCAGCACCCTGAAGTCTCTGGAAGAGAAGGACCATATCCACCGAGT
CCTGGACAAGATCACAGACACTTTGATCCACCTGATGGCCAAGGCAGGCCTGACCCTGCAGCAGCAGCAC
CAGCGGCTGGCCCAGCTCCTCCTCATCCTCTCCCACATCAGGCACATGAGTAACAAAGGCATGGAGCATC
TGTACAGCATGAAGTGCAAGAACGTGGTGCCCCTCTATGACCTGCTGCTGGAGATGCTGGACGCCCACCG
CCTACATGCGCCCACTAGCCGTGGAGGGGCATCCGTGGAGGAGACGGACCAAAGCCACTTGGCCACTGCG
GGCTCTACTTCATCGGGTACCTCTAGACCAGGCGAACGACCGTTTCAATGCCGGATATGTATGAGGAACT
TCTCCGAGGAGGCAAACTTGAGGCGCCACACCCGAACACATACAGGAGAAAAGCCATTCCAATGTCGAAT
TTGTATGCGCAATTTTTCAGATCACTCAAGCCTCAAGCGACACCTCCGCACACATACTGGTTCACAGAAG
CCCTTTCAGTGCAGGATTTGTATGCGCAACTTTAGCCAATCAGCGAACCTTTTGCGGCACACTAGAACGC
ATACAGGTGAGAAGCCTTTCCAGTGTCGCATCTGTATGCGGAACTTCAGCGACCCCAGTTCATTGAAGAG
GCATTTGCGAACTCACACCGGTTCTCAAAAACCTTTTCAGTGCCGAATTTGTATGCGCAACTTCAGCCAA
CAAACAAATTTGACGAGACACACGCGCACGCACACCGGGGAAAAACCGTTTCAATGTCGAATCTGCATGC
GCAATTTTAGCGATGCGACACAACTTGTTAGGCATCTGCGCACACACTTGCGGGGAAGCGGAGCTGGTAA
GCCTATCCCTAACCCTCTCCTCGGTCTCGATTCTACCTGAGTCGACAATCAACCTCTGGATTACAAAATT
TGTGAAAGATTGACTGGTATTCTTAACTATGTTGCTCCTTTTACGCTATGTGGATACGCTGCTTTAATGC
CTTTGTATCATGCGTTAACTAAACTTGTTTATTGCAGCTTATAATGGTTACAAATAAAGCAATAGCATCA
CAAATTTCACAAATAAAGCATTTTTTTCACTGCATTCTAGTTGTGGTTTGTCCAAACTCATCAATGTATC
TTATCATGTCTGGAATTGACTCAAATGATGTCAATTAGTCTATCAGAAGCTCATCTGGTCTCCCTTCCGG
GGGACAAGACATCCCTGTTTAATATTTAAACAGCAGTGTTCCCAAACTGGGTTCTTATATCCCTTGCTCT
GGTCAACCAGGTTGCAGGGTTTCCTGTCCTCACAGGAACGAAGTCCCTAAAGAAACAGTGGCAGCCAGGT
TTAGCCCCGGAATTGACTGGATTCCTTTTTTAGGGCCCATTGGTATGGCTTTTTCCCCGTATCCCCCCAG
GTGTCTGCAGGCTCAAAGAGCAGCGAGAAGCGTTCAGAGGAAAGCGATCCCGTGCCACCTTCCCCGTGCC
CGGGCTGTCCCCGCACGCTGCCGGCTCGGGGATGCGGGGGGAGCGCCGGACCGGAGCGGAGCCCCGGGCG
GCTCGCTGCTGCCCCCTAGCGGGGGAGGGACGTAATTACATCCCTGGGGGCTTTGGGGGGGGGCTGTCCC
TGATATCTATAACAAGAAAATATATATATAATAAGTTATCACGTAAGTAGAACATGAAATAACAATATAA
TTATCGTATGAGTTAAATCTTAAAAGTCACGTAAAAGATAATCATGCGTCATTTTGACTCACGCGGTCGT
TATAGTTCAAAATCAGTGACACTTACCGCATTGACAAGCACGCCTCACGGGAGCTCCAAGCGGCGACTGA
GATGTCCTAAATGCACAGCGACGGATTCGCGCTATTTAGAAAGAGAGAGCAATATTTCAAGAATGCATGC
GTCAATTTTACGCAGACTATCTTTCTAGGGTTAATCTAGCTGCATCAGGATCATATCGTCGGGTCTTTTT
TCCGGCTCAGTCATCGCCCAAGCTGGCGCTATCTGGGCATCGGGGAGGAAGAAGCCCGTGCCTTTTCCCG
CGAGGTTGAAGCGGCATGGAAAGAGTTTGCCGAGGATGACTGCTGCTGCATTGACGTTGAGCGAAAACGC
ACGTTTACCATGATGATTCGGGAAGGTGTGGCCATGCACGCCTTTAACGGTGAACTGTTCGTTCAGGCCA
CCTGGGATACCAGTTCGTCGCGGCTTTTCCGGACACAGTTCCGGATGGTCAGCCCGAAGCGCATCAGCAA
CCCGAACAATACCGGCGACAGCCGGAACTGCCGTGCCGGTGTGCAGATTAATGACAGCGGTGCGGCGCTG
GGATATTACGTCAGCGAGGACGGGTATCCTGGCTGGATGCCGCAGAAATGGACATGGATACCCCGTGAGT
TACCCGGCGGGCGCGCTTGGCGTAATCATGGTCATAGCTGTTTCCTGTGTGAAATTGTTATCCGCTCACA
ATTCCACACAACATACGAGCCGGAAGCATAAAGTGTAAAGCCTGGGGTGCCTAATGAGTGAGCTAACTCA
CATTAATTGCGTTGCGCTCACTGCCCGCTTTCCAGTCGGGAAACCTGTCGTGCCAGCTGCATTAATGAAT
CGGCCAACGCGCGGGGAGAGGCGGTTTGCGTATTGGGCGCTCTTCCGCTTCCTCGCTCACTGACTCGCTG
CGCTCGGTCGTTCGGCTGCGGCGAGCGGTATCAGCTCACTCAAAGGCGGTAATACGGTTATCCACAGAAT
CAGGGGATAACGCAGGAAAGAACATGTGAGCAAAAGGCCAGCAAAAGGCCAGGAACCGTAAAAAGGCCGC
GTTGCTGGCGTTTTTCCATAGGCTCCGCCCCCCTGACGAGCATCACAAAAATCGACGCTCAAGTCAGAGG
TGGCGAAACCCGACAGGACTATAAAGATACCAGGCGTTTCCCCCTGGAAGCTCCCTCGTGCGCTCTCCTG
TTCCGACCCTGCCGCTTACCGGATACCTGTCCGCCTTTCTCCCTTCGGGAAGCGTGGCGCTTTCTCATAG
CTCACGCTGTAGGTATCTCAGTTCGGTGTAGGTCGTTCGCTCCAAGCTGGGCTGTGTGCACGAACCCCCC
GTTCAGCCCGACCGCTGCGCCTTATCCGGTAACTATCGTCTTGAGTCCAACCCGGTAAGACACGACTTAT
CGCCACTGGCAGCAGCCACTGGTAACAGGATTAGCAGAGCGAGGTATGTAGGCGGTGCTACAGAGTTCTT
GAAGTGGTGGCCTAACTACGGCTACACTAGAAGAACAGTATTTGGTATCTGCGCTCTGCTGAAGCCAGTT
ACCTTCGGAAAAAGAGTTGGTAGCTCTTGATCCGGCAAACAAACCACCGCTGGTAGCGGTGGTTTTTTTG
TTTGCAAGCAGCAGATTACGCGCAGAAAAAAAGGATCTCAAGAAGATCCTTTGATCTTTTCTACGGGGTC
TGACGCTCAGTGGAACGAAAACTCACGTTAAGGGATTTTGGTCATGAGATTATCAAAAAGGATCTTCACC
TAGATCCTTTTAAATTAAAAATGAAGTTTTAAATCAATCTAAAGTATATATGAGTAAACTTGGTCTGACA
GTTACCAATGCTTAATCAGTGAGGCACCTATCTCAGCGATCTGTCTATTTCGTTCATCCATAGTTGCCTG
ACTCCCCGTCGTGTAGATAACTACGATACGGGAGGGCTTACCATCTGGCCCCAGTGCTGCAATGATACCG
CGAG
Features (pLannotate 1.2.2; 22 found; start..end, strand, type, name):
    719..823     -  promoter       AmpR promoter: bla
    876..1304    -  rep_origin     f1 ori (sequence partly withheld): f1 bacteriophage origin of replication; arrow indicates direction of (+) strand synthesis
   1309..1464    -  CDS            lacZα (fragment): LacZα fragment of β-galactosidase; lacZ fragment
   1466..1585    +  CDS            B (fragment): PORTL_LAMBD - Experimental evidence at protein level: Swiss-Prot protein existence level 1. Forms the portal vertex of the capsid (PubMed:6228056, PubMed:6232391). This portal plays critical roles in head assembly, genome packaging, neck/tail attachment, and genome ejection (Probable). The portal protein multimerizes as a single ring-shaped homododecamer arranged around a central channel (PubMed:6232391). Binds to the terminase subunits to form the packaging machine (PubMed:7799432). From Escherichia phage lambda (Bacteriophage lambda).
   2073..2572    +  promoter       PGK promoter: mouse phosphoglycerate kinase 1 promoter
   2594..3193    +  CDS            PuroR: puromycin N-acetyltransferase; pac from Streptomyces alboniger; confers resistance to puromycin
   3226..3450    +  polyA_signal   bGH poly(A) signal: bovine growth hormone polyadenylation signal
   3893..4072    +  CDS            SREBF1 (fragment): SRBP1_HUMAN - Also known as BHLHD1, SREBP1 From Homo sapiens (Human).
   4085..4963    +  CDS            dhaA: DHAA_PSEPV - Experimental evidence at protein level: Swiss-Prot protein existence level 1. Catalyzes hydrolytic cleavage of carbon-halogen bonds in halogenated aliphatic compounds, leading to the formation of the corresponding primary alcohols, halide ions and protons. Has a broad substrate specificity, as it is able to dehalogenate mono- and di- chlorinated and brominated alkanes (up to at least C10), and the two isomers of 1,3-dichloropropene to 3-chloroallyl alcohol; the highest activity was found with 1,2-dibromoethane, while no activity was observed with the analog 1,2-dichloroethane. Fro
   4988..5869    +  CDS            ERT2 (fragment): mutated ligand-binding domain of the human estrogen receptor (Feil et al., 1997)
   6329..6345    +  CDS            ZFHD1 (DNA binding domain) (fragment): composite human DNA-binding domain composed of domains from the transcription factors Zif268 and Oct-1 (Pomerantz et al., 1995)
   6410..6450    +  CDS            V5 tag (fragment): epitope tag from simian virus 5
   6461..6567    +  misc_feature   WPRE (fragment): woodchuck hepatitis virus posttranscriptional regulatory element
   6576..6697    +  polyA_signal   SV40 poly(A) signal: SV40 polyadenylation signal
   6715..6807    +  ncRNA          G-CSF SLDE: Accession: RF00183 - G-CSF factor stem-loop destabilising element (SLDE)
   7504..7971    +  CDS            B (fragment): PORTL_LAMBD - Experimental evidence at protein level: Swiss-Prot protein existence level 1. Forms the portal vertex of the capsid (PubMed:6228056, PubMed:6232391). This portal plays critical roles in head assembly, genome packaging, neck/tail attachment, and genome ejection (Probable). The portal protein multimerizes as a single ring-shaped homododecamer arranged around a central channel (PubMed:6232391). Binds to the terminase subunits to form the packaging machine (PubMed:7799432). From Escherichia phage lambda (Bacteriophage lambda).
   8009..8025    -  protein_bind   lac operator: The lac repressor binds to the lac operator to inhibit transcription in E. coli. This inhibition can be relieved by adding lactose or isopropyl-β-D-thiogalactopyranoside (IPTG). lac repressor encoded by lacI
   8033..8063    -  promoter       lac promoter: promoter for the E. coli lac operon
   8078..8099    -  protein_bind   CAP binding site: CAP binding activates transcription in the presence of cAMP. E. coli catabolite activator protein
   8112..8204    -  CDS            lacI (fragment): lac repressor; lacI; The lac repressor binds to the lac operator to inhibit transcription in E. coli. This inhibition can be relieved by adding lactose or isopropyl-β-D-thiogalactopyranoside (IPTG).
   8387..8975    -  rep_origin     ori: high-copy-number ColE1/pMB1/pBR322/pUC origin of replication
   9146..718     -  CDS            AmpR (across the origin): β-lactamase; bla; confers resistance to ampicillin, carbenicillin, and related antibiotics
