[The description below was written by a language model from this plasmid's Addgene catalogue record and pLannotate feature annotations shown in this document.]
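Description:
pVF177 is a 9.3 kb mammalian expression plasmid built on a PiggyBac backbone. It can be used either as a directly transfected expression vector or as transposon cargo for genomic integration by PiggyBac transposase. In bacteria it is maintained at high copy from a ColE1/pUC-type origin with ampicillin selection (AmpR and its bla promoter). It also carries an f1 origin and remnants of a lacZα/lac promoter cloning region. The automated annotation does not call the PiggyBac terminal repeats. The two short hits to the phage lambda portal protein that flank the mammalian cassettes are probably incidental matches in flanking or stuffer sequence rather than functional elements.

The payload is a synthetic transcription factor, SREBP_L>A-HaloTag-ERD-ZF1, assembled by Gibson cloning. Reading 5' to 3', the feature table shows a short fragment of human SREBF1, followed by a haloalkane dehalogenase-derived sequence (dhaA, the HaloTag, which allows covalent ligand labelling). Next come an estrogen receptor ligand-binding domain matching ERT2, a region with only a small match to a zinc-finger DNA-binding domain (the ZF1 module), and a V5 epitope tag. The SREBF1 fragment is presumably an activation-domain segment and carries the leucine-to-alanine substitutions listed in the record. An estrogen receptor domain of this type generally makes the activity or nuclear localisation of a fusion protein ligand-dependent. A partial WPRE and an SV40 poly(A) signal follow the fusion; the promoter driving it is not annotated or stated. A separate mouse PGK promoter–PuroR–bGH poly(A) cassette lies upstream and provides puromycin selection of transfected or stably integrated cells. The design suggests use in testing how mutating leucines affects activation-domain function at a zinc-finger-targeted reporter, although the record does not spell this out.
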