Addgene plasmid #240179: pVF177
Purpose: expression vector or PiggyBac-insertable cargo for expressing SREBP_L>A-HaloTag-ERD-ZF1
Depositing lab: Max Staller. Depositing organization: University of California, Berkeley.
Backbone
  Vector backbone: PiggyBac
  Vector type: Mammalian Expression
Growth in bacteria
  Bacterial resistance: Ampicillin, 100 μg/mL
  Growth temperature: 37°C
  Growth strain: DH5alpha
  Copy number: High Copy
Gene/Insert
  Gene/Insert name: SREBP_L>A-HaloTag-ERD-ZF1
  Species: Synthetic
  Mutation: L>A
  Cloning method: Gibson Cloning
Terms and licenses: Academic/Nonprofit Terms; Industry Terms: Not Available to Industry
How to cite: pVF177 was a gift from Max Staller (Addgene plasmid # 240179 ; http://n2t.net/addgene:240179 ; RRID:Addgene_240179)
